>Addgene plasmid #184837 | pcloDF-kan | addgene full sequence | sequence record 373983 | Addgene NGS Result
AGCCGGTCTTGTCGATCAGGATGATCTGGACGAAGAGCATCAGGGGCTCGCGCCAGCCGAACTGTTCGCC
AGGCTCAAGGCGCGCATGCCCGACGGCGAGGATCTCGTCGTGACCCATGGCGATGCCTGCTTGCCGAATA
TCATGGTGGAAAATGGCCGCTTTTCTGGATTCATCGACTGTGGCCGGCTGGGTGTGGCGGACCGCTATCA
GGACATAGCGTTGGCTACCCGTGATATTGCTGAAGAGCTTGGCGGCGAATGGGCTGACCGCTTCCTCGTG
CTTTACGGTATCGCCGCTCCCGATTCGCAGCGCATCGCCTTCTATCGCCTTCTTGACGAGTTCTTCTGAG
CGGGACTCTGGGGTTCGAGAGCTCGCTTGGACTCCTGTTGATAGATCCAGTAATGACCTCAGAACTCCAT
CTGGATTTGTTCAGAACGCTCGGTTGCCGCCGGGCGTTTTTTATTGGTGAGAATCCAAGCACTAGGGACA
GTAAGACGGGTAAGCCTGTTGATGATACCGCTGCCTTACTGGGTGCATTAGCCAGTCTGAATGACCTGTC
ACGGGATAATCCGAAGTGGTCAGACTGGAAAATCAGAGGGCAGGAACTGCTGAACAGCAAAAAGTCAGAT
AGCACCACATAGCAGACCCGCCATAAAACGCCCTGAGAAGCCCGTGACGGGCTTTTCTTGTATTATGGGT
AGTTTCCTTGCATGAATCCATAAAAGGCGCCTGTAGTGCCATTTACCCCCATTCACTGCCAGAGCCGTGA
GCGCAGCGAACTGAATGTCACGAAAAAGACAGCGACTCAGGTGCCTGATGGTCGGAGACAAAAGGAATAT
TCAGCGATTTGCCCGAGCTTGCGAGGGTGCTACTTAAGCCTTTAGGGTTTTAAGGTCTGTTTTGTAGAGG
AGCAAACAGCGTTTGCGACATCCTTTTGTAATACTGCGGAACTGACTAAAGTAGTGAGTTATACACAGGG
CTGGGATCTATTCTTTTTATCTTTTTTTATTCTTTCTTTATTCTATAAATTATAACCACTTGAATATAAA
CAAAAAAAACACACAAAGGTCTAGCGGAATTTACAGAGGGTCTAGCAGAATTTACAAGTTTTCCAGCAAA
GGTCTAGCAGAATTTACAGATACCCACAACTCAAAGGAAAAGGACTAGTGATCAAAGGATCTTCTTGAGA
TCCTTTTTTTCTGCGCGTAATCTTTTGCCCTGTAAACGAAAAAACCACCTGGGGAGGTGGTTTGATCGAA
GGTTAAGTCAGTTGGGGAACTGCTTAACCGTGGTAACTGGCTTTCGCAGAGCACAGCAACCAAATCTGTC
CTTCCAGTGTAGCCGGACTTTGGCGCACACTTCAAGAGCAACCGCGTGTTTAGCTAAACAAATCCTCTGC
GAACTCCCAGTTACCAATGGCTGCTGCCAGTGGCGTTTTACCGTGCTTTTCCGGGTTGGACTCAAGTGAA
CAGTTACCGGATAAGGCGCAGCAGTCGGGCTGAACGGGGAGTTCTTGCTTACAGCCCAGCTTGGAGCGAA
CGACCTACACCGAGCCGAGATACCAGTGTGTGAGCTATGAGAAAGCGCCACACTTCCCGTAAGGGAGAAA
GGCGGAACAGGTATCCGGTAAACGGCAGGGTCGGAACAGGAGAGCGCAAGAGGGAGCGACCCGCCGGAAA
CGGTGGGGATCTTTAAGTCCTGTCGGGTTTCGCCCGTACTGTCAGATTCATGGTTGAGCCTCACGGCTCC
CACAGATGCACCGGAAAAGCGTCTGTTTATGTGAACTCTGGCAGGAGGGCGGAGCCTATGGAAAAACGCC
ACCGGCGCGGCCCTGCTGTTTTGCCTCACATGTTAGTCCCCTGCTTATCCACGGAATCTGTGGGTAACTT
TGTATGTGTCCGCAGCGCCCTAGGTCTAGGGCGGCGGATTTGTCCTACTCAGGAACTCGAGGTGAAGACG
AAAGGGCCTCGTGATACGCCTATTTTTATAGGTTAATGTCATGATAATAATGGTTTCTTAGACGTCGGAA
TTGCCAGCTGGGGCGCCCTCTGGTAAGGTTGGGAAGCCCTGCAAAGTAAACTGGATGGCTTTCTTGCCGC
CAAGGATCTGATGGCGCAGGGGATCAAGATCTGATCAAGAGACAGGATGAGGATCGTTTCGCATGATTGA
ACAAGATGGATTGCACGCAGGTTCTCCGGCCGCTTGGGTGGAGAGGCTATTCGGCTATGACTGGGCACAA
CAGACAATCGGCTGCTCTGATGCCGCCGTGTTCCGGCTGTCAGCGCAGGGGCGCCCGGTTCTTTTTGTCA
AGACCGACCTGTCCGGTGCCCTGAATGAACTGCAGGACGAGGCAGCGCGGCTATCGTGGCTGGCCACGAC
GGGCGTTCCTTGCGCAGCTGTGCTCGACGTTGTCACTGAAGCGGGAAGGGACTGGCTGCTATTGGGCGAA
GTGCCGGGGCAGGATCTCCTGTCATCTCACCTTGCTCCTGCCGAGAAAGTATCCATCATGGCTGATGCAA
TGCGGCGGCTGCATACGCTTGATCCGGCTACCTGCCCATTCGACCACCAAGCGAAACATCGCATCGAGCG
AGCACGTACTCGGATGGA
Features (pLannotate 1.2.2; 6 found; start..end, strand, type, name):
    380..474     +  terminator     lambda t0 terminator: transcription terminator from phage lambda
    966..1169    +  rep_origin     pSC101 ori (fragment): low-copy replication origin that requires the Rep101 protein
   1170..1908    +  rep_origin     CloDF13 ori: Plasmids containing the CloDF13 (CDF) origin of replication can be propagated in E. coli cells that contain additional plasmids with compatible origins.
   1928..1944    -  terminator     rrnB T1 terminator (fragment): Escherichia coli rrnB; transcription terminator T1 from the E. coli rrnB gene
   2012..2131    +  CDS            tnpA (fragment): TN5P_ECOLX - Also known as tnp. Experimental evidence at protein level: Swiss-Prot protein existence level 1. Mediates transposition of transposon Tn5 by a 'cut and paste' mechanism. First, the monomeric transposase binds the 19 bp inverted DNA repeats flanking the transposon. Then, dimerization of the DNA- bound transposase creates a synaptic DNA complex. After nicking of the first DNA strand, excision of the transposon proceeds through a series of intermediates. The transposase then mediates the insertion of the transposon at a new site by strand transfer. The activity of the wild- type tran
   2163..346     +  CDS            neo (across the origin): KKA2_KLEPN - Also known as kan, nptII. Experimental evidence at protein level: Swiss-Prot protein existence level 1. Resistance to kanamycin, neomycin, paromomycin, ribostamycin, butirosin and gentamicin B. From Klebsiella pneumoniae.
