[The description below was written by a language model from this plasmid's Addgene catalogue record and pLannotate feature annotations shown in this document.]
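Description:
pcloDF-kan is a small (about 2.6 kb) empty bacterial backbone derived from pUA66, in which the original pSC101 replication origin was replaced with the CloDF13 (CDF) origin. It is catalogued as a bacterial expression and synthetic biology vector, is propagated in E. coli, and is listed as low copy. Selection is by kanamycin, conferred by the neo/nptII aminoglycoside phosphotransferase gene, which spans the numbering origin of the circular sequence record.

The feature table, which covers the full sequence, is consistent with this description. It shows an intact CloDF13 origin immediately preceded by a short leftover fragment of the pSC101 origin, evidently a remnant of the origin swap. That fragment would not be expected to function on its own, since pSC101 replication depends on the Rep101 protein, which is not annotated here. A phage lambda t0 terminator lies downstream of the resistance gene, and a very short fragment of the rrnB T1 terminator sits after the origin. A small piece of Tn5 transposase coding sequence upstream of neo is annotated as a fragment only and probably reflects the Tn5 ancestry of the kanamycin cassette. No insert, promoter for a cargo gene, reporter or tag is recorded or annotated, as expected for an empty backbone.

The main practical value of the CloDF13 origin is its compatibility with other common origin groups, so this plasmid can be maintained alongside additional plasmids in the same cell. It therefore suits multi-plasmid bacterial experiments. It was deposited with work on anti-CRISPR prediction and Cas13b inhibition, though the record does not state its specific role there.
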