Addgene plasmid #184837: pcloDF-kan
Purpose: (Empty Backbone) Backbone that confers Kanamycin resistance, contains cloDF ori
Depositing lab: Chase Beisel. Depositing organization: Helmholtz-Zentrum fuer Infektionsforschung (HZI). Publication: Anti-CRISPR prediction using deep learning reveals an inhibitor of Cas13b nucleases. Wandera KG, Alkhnbashi OS, Bassett HVI, Mitrofanov A, Hauns S, Migur A, Backofen R, Beisel CL. Mol Cell. 2022 May 24. pii: S1097-2765(22)00437-3. doi: 10.1016/j.molcel.2022.05.003. PubMed 35649413.
Backbone
  Vector backbone: pUA66
  Backbone size (bp): 2608
  Modifications to backbone: origin pSC101 was exchanged with cloDF
  Vector type: Bacterial Expression, Synthetic Biology
Growth in bacteria
  Bacterial resistance: Kanamycin, 50 μg/mL
  Growth temperature: 37°C
  Growth strain: DH5alpha
  Copy number: Low Copy
Gene/Insert
  Sequencing primers: 5′ TATCACGAGGCCCTTTCGTC; 3′ gtgagctatgagaaagcgccac
Terms and licenses: Academic/Nonprofit Terms; Industry Terms: Not Available to Industry
How to cite: pcloDF-kan was a gift from Chase Beisel (Addgene plasmid # 184837 ; http://n2t.net/addgene:184837 ; RRID:Addgene_184837)
